Addgene plasmid #215133: NEIL1-mCherry
Purpose: Expresses NEIL1-mCherry in mammalian cells from a retroviral vector.
Depositing lab: Michele Pagano. Depositing organization: NYU Grossman School of Medicine. Publication: CDK-independent role of D-type cyclins in regulating DNA mismatch repair. Rona G, Miwatani-Minter B, Zhang Q, Goldberg HV, Kerzhnerman MA, Howard JB, Simoneschi D, Lane E, Hobbs JW, Sassani E, Wang AA, Keegan S, Laverty DJ, Piett CG, Pongor LS, Xu ML, Andrade J, Thomas A, Sicinski P, Askenazi M, Ueberheide B, Fenyo D, Nagel ZD, Pagano M. Mol Cell. 2024 Feb 29:S1097-2765(24)00129-1. doi: 10.1016/j.molcel.2024.02.010. PubMed 38458201.
Backbone
  Vector backbone: pRetroQ-C1
  Backbone manufacturer: Takara Bio
  Vector type: Mammalian Expression, Retroviral
  Selectable markers: Puromycin
Growth in bacteria
  Bacterial resistance: Ampicillin, 100 μg/mL
  Growth temperature: 37°C
  Growth strain: NEB Stable
  Copy number: High Copy
Gene/Insert
  Gene/Insert name: NEIL1
  Species: H. sapiens (human)
  Entrez Gene: NEIL1 (a.k.a. FPG1, NEI1, hFPG1)
  Promoter: CMV
  Tag / fusion protein: mCherry (C terminal on insert)
  Cloning method: Unknown
  Sequencing primers: 5′ mCherry_FWR; 3′ PGK_REV
Terms and licenses: Academic/Nonprofit Terms; Industry Terms: Not Available to Industry
How to cite: NEIL1-mCherry was a gift from Michele Pagano (Addgene plasmid # 215133 ; http://n2t.net/addgene:215133 ; RRID:Addgene_215133)
