[The description below was written by a language model from this plasmid's Addgene catalogue record and pLannotate feature annotations shown in this document.]
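Description:
NEIL1-mCherry is a self-inactivating gammaretroviral expression plasmid built on the pRetroQ-C1 backbone, designed to deliver a fluorescently tagged human NEIL1 into mammalian cells. In bacteria it is maintained through a high-copy ColE1/pUC-type origin and selected with ampicillin via the β-lactamase gene. The 8,743-nt sequence also carries residual pBR322-derived fragments (rop, bom) and an SV40 enhancer/early promoter in the plasmid backbone outside the viral region.

The viral portion begins with a hybrid 5′ end in which a CMV enhancer/promoter is fused to a truncated murine sarcoma virus LTR, an arrangement that drives strong transcription of the genomic RNA in packaging cells. This is followed by a Ψ packaging signal and a truncated, start-codon-less gag segment that extends the packaging region. The 3′ LTR carries a ΔU3 deletion, so after reverse transcription and integration both LTRs are transcriptionally inactive and expression depends on the internal promoters. The first internal cassette uses a CMV enhancer/promoter to express the human NEIL1 coding sequence joined through a short multiple-cloning-site remnant to mCherry, giving a C-terminal red fluorescent fusion. NEIL1 is a base excision repair DNA glycosylase with AP lyase activity that preferentially removes oxidized pyrimidines. Downstream, a mouse PGK promoter drives puromycin N-acetyltransferase, allowing selection of transduced cells.

The construct is suited to generating stable cell populations expressing NEIL1-mCherry, for example for imaging the protein's localization. It was deposited in connection with work on D-type cyclins and DNA mismatch repair, although the record does not specify the experiments in which it was used.
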