Features (pLannotate 1.2.2; 21 found; start..end, strand, type, name):
    309..512     +  promoter       CMV promoter: human cytomegalovirus (CMV) immediate early promoter
    513..688     +  LTR            5' LTR (truncated): truncated long terminal repeat from Moloney murine sarcoma virus
    810..1084    +  misc_feature   MESV Ψ (fragment): packaging signal of murine embryonic stem cell virus
   1151..1567    +  CDS            gag (truncated): truncated Moloney murine leukemia virus (MMLV) gag gene lacking the start codon
   1642..1945    +  enhancer       CMV enhancer: human cytomegalovirus immediate early enhancer
   1946..2149    +  promoter       CMV promoter: human cytomegalovirus (CMV) immediate early promoter
   2185..3354    +  CDS            NEIL1: NEIL1_HUMAN - Experimental evidence at protein level: Swiss-Prot protein existence level 1. Involved in base excision repair of DNA damaged by oxidation or by mutagenic agents. Acts as DNA glycosylase that recognizes and removes damaged bases. Has a preference for oxidized pyrimidines, such as thymine glycol, formamidopyrimidine (Fapy) and 5-hydroxyuracil. Has marginal activity towards 8-oxoguanine. Has AP (apurinic/apyrimidinic) lyase activity and introduces nicks in the DNA strand. Cleaves the DNA backbone by beta-delta elimination to generate a single-strand break at the site of the removed
   3366..3398    +  misc_feature   MCS (fragment): multiple cloning site
   3400..4107    +  CDS            mCherry: mCherry is a basic (constitutively fluorescent) red fluorescent protein published in 2004, derived from Discosoma sp.. It is reported to be a very rapidly-maturing monomer with low acid sensitivity.
   4138..4637    +  promoter       PGK promoter: mouse phosphoglycerate kinase 1 promoter
   4658..5257    +  CDS            PuroR: puromycin N-acetyltransferase; pac from Streptomyces alboniger; confers resistance to puromycin
   5328..5400    +  CDS            env (fragment): murine leukemia virus gPr80 envelope polyprotein precursor; env; proteolytically cleaved into gp70SU and p15TM subunits
   5442..5874    +  LTR            3' LTR (ΔU3): self-inactivating 3' long terminal repeat (LTR) from Moloney murine leukemia virus
   5943..5983    +  CDS            rop (fragment): Rop protein, which maintains plasmids at low copy number; rop
   6085..6123    +  misc_feature   bom (fragment): basis of mobility region from pBR322
   6140..6469    +  promoter       SV40 promoter: SV40 enhancer and early promoter
   6475..6576    +  misc_feature   bom (fragment): basis of mobility region from pBR322
   6762..7350    -  rep_origin     ori: high-copy-number ColE1/pMB1/pBR322/pUC origin of replication
   7521..8381    -  CDS            AmpR: β-lactamase; bla; confers resistance to ampicillin, carbenicillin, and related antibiotics
   8382..8486    -  promoter       AmpR promoter: bla
   8672..308     +  enhancer       CMV enhancer (across the origin): human cytomegalovirus immediate early enhancer
>Addgene plasmid #215133 | NEIL1-mCherry | addgene full sequence | sequence record 436473 | Addgene NGS Result
TCCGCGTTACATAACTTACGGTAAATGGCCCGCCTGGCTGACCGCCCAACGACCCCCGCCCATTGACGTC
AATAATGACGTATGTTCCCATAGTAACGCCAATAGGGACTTTCCATTGACGTCAATGGGTGGAGTATTTA
CGGTAAACTGCCCACTTGGCAGTACATCAAGTGTATCATATGCCAAGTACGCCCCCTATTGACGTCAATG
ACGGTAAATGGCCCGCCTGGCATTATGCCCAGTACATGACCTTATGGGACTTTCCTACTTGGCAGTACAT
CTACGTATTAGTCATCGCTATTACCATGGTGATGCGGTTTTGGCAGTACATCAATGGGCGTGGATAGCGG
TTTGACTCACGGGGATTTCCAAGTCTCCACCCCATTGACGTCAATGGGAGTTTGTTTTGGCACCAAAATC
AACGGGACTTTCCAAAATGTCGTAACAACTCCGCCCCATTGACGCAAATGGGCGGTAGGCGTGTACGGTG
GGAGGTCTATATAAGCAGAGCTCAATAAAAGAGCCCACAACCCCTCACTCGGCGCGCCAGTCTTCCGATA
GACTGCGTCGCCCGGGTACCCGTATTCCCAATAAAGCCTCTTGCTGTTTGCATCCGAATCGTGGTCTCGC
TGTTCCTTGGGAGGGTCTCCTCTGAGTGATTGACTACCCACGACGGGGGTCTTTCATTTGGGGGCTCGTC
CGGGATTTGGAGACCCCTGCCCAGGGACCACCGACCCACCACCGGGAGGTAAGCTGGCCAGCAACTTATC
TGTGTCTGTCCGATTGTCTAGTGTCTATGTTTGATGTTATGCGCCTGCGTCTGTACTAGTTAGCTAACTA
GCTCTGTATCTGGCGGACCCGTGGTGGAACTGACGAGTTCTGAACACCCGGCCGCAACCCTGGGAGACGT
CCCAGGGACTTTGGGGGCCGTTTTTGTGGCCCGACCTGAGGAAGGGAGTCGATGTGGAATCCGACCCCGT
CAGGATATGTGGTTCTGGTAGGAGACGAGAACCTAAAACAGTTCCCGCCTCCGTCTGAATTTTTGCTTTC
GGTTTGGAACCGAAGCCGCGCGTCTTGTCTGCTGCAGCGCTGCAGCATCGTTCTGTGTTGTCTCTGTCTG
ACTGTGTTTCTGTATTTGTCTGAAAATTAGGGCCAGACTGTTACCACTCCCTTAAGTTTGACCTTAGGTC
ACTGGAAAGATGTCGAGCGGATCGCTCACAACCAGTCGGTAGATGTCAAGAAGAGACGTTGGGTTACCTT
CTGCTCTGCAGAATGGCCAACCTTTAACGTCGGATGGCCGCGAGACGGCACCTTTAACCGAGACCTCATC
ACCCAGGTTAAGATCAAGGTCTTTTCACCTGGCCCGCATGGACACCCAGACCAGGTCCCCTACATCGTGA
CCTGGGAAGCCTTGGCTTTTGACCCCCCTCCCTGGGTCAAGCCCTTTGTACACCCTAAGCCTCCGCCTCC
TCTTCCTCCATCCGCCCCGTCTCTCCCCCTTGAACCTCCTCGTTCGACCCCGCCTCGATCCTCCCTTTAT
CCAGCCCTCACTCCTTCTCTAGGCGCCGGAATTGAAGATCATAGTTATTAATAGTAATCAATTACGGGGT
CATTAGTTCATAGCCCATATATGGAGTTCCGCGTTACATAACTTACGGTAAATGGCCCGCCTGGCTGACC
GCCCAACGACCCCCGCCCATTGACGTCAATAATGACGTATGTTCCCATAGTAACGCCAATAGGGACTTTC
CATTGACGTCAATGGGTGGAGTATTTACGGTAAACTGCCCACTTGGCAGTACATCAAGTGTATCATATGC
CAAGTACGCCCCCTATTGACGTCAATGACGGTAAATGGCCCGCCTGGCATTATGCCCAGTACATGACCTT
ATGGGACTTTCCTACTTGGCAGTACATCTACGTATTAGTCATCGCTATTACCATGGTGATGCGGTTTTGG
CAGTACATCAATGGGCGTGGATAGCGGTTTGACTCACGGGGATTTCCAAGTCTCCACCCCATTGACGTCA
ATGGGAGTTTGTTTTGGCACCAAAATCAACGGGACTTTCCAAAATGTCGTAACAACTCCGCCCCATTGAC
GCAAATGGGCGGTAGGCGTGTACGGTGGGAGGTCTATATAAGCAGAGCTGGTTTAGTGAACCGTCAGATC
CGCTAGCCGCCACCATGCCTGAGGGCCCCGAGCTGCACCTGGCCAGCCAGTTTGTGAATGAGGCCTGCAG
GGCGCTGGTGTTCGGCGGCTGCGTGGAGAAGTCCTCTGTCAGCCGCAACCCTGAGGTGCCCTTTGAGAGC
AGTGCCTACCGCATCTCAGCTTCAGCCCGCGGCAAGGAGCTGCGCCTGATACTGAGCCCTCTGCCTGGGG
CCCAGCCCCAACAGGAGCCACTGGCCCTGGTCTTCCGCTTCGGCATGTCCGGCTCTTTTCAGCTGGTGCC
CCGCGAGGAGCTGCCACGCCATGCCCACCTGCGCTTTTACACGGCCCCGCCTGGCCCCCGGCTCGCCCTA
TGTTTCGTGGACATCCGCCGGTTCGGCCGCTGGGACCTTGGGGGAAAGTGGCAGCCGGGCCGCGGGCCCT
GTGTCTTGCAGGAGTACCAGCAGTTCAGGGAGAATGTGCTACGAAACCTAGCGGATAAGGCCTTTGACCG
GCCCATCTGCGAGGCCCTCCTGGACCAGAGGTTCTTCAATGGCATTGGCAACTATCTGCGGGCAGAGATC
CTGTACCGGCTGAAGATCCCCCCCTTTGAGAAGGCCCGCTCGGTCCTGGAGGCCCTGCAGCAGCACAGGC
CGAGCCCGGAGCTGACCCTGAGCCAGAAGATAAGGACCAAGCTGCAGAATCCAGACCTGCTGGAGCTATG
TCACTCAGTGCCCAAGGAAGTGGTCCAGTTGGGGGGCAAAGGCTACGGGTCAGAGAGCGGGGAGGAGGAC
TTTGCTGCCTTTCGAGCCTGGCTGCGCTGCTATGGCATGCCAGGCATGAGCTCCCTGCAGGACCGGCATG
GCCGTACCATCTGGTTCCAGGGGGATCCTGGACCGTTGGCACCCAAAGGGCGCAAGTCCCGCAAAAAGAA
ATCCAAGGCCACACAGCTGAGTCCTGAGGACAGAGTGGAGGACGCTTTGCCTCCAAGCAAGGCCCCTTCC
AGGACACGAAGGGCAAAGAGAGACCTTCCTAAGAGGACTGCAACCCAGCGGCCTGAGGGGACCAGCCTCC
AGCAGGACCCAGAAGCTCCCACAGTGCCCAAGAAGGGGAGGAGGAAGGGGCGACAGGCAGCCTCTGGCCA
CTGCAGACCCCGGAAGGTCAAGGCTGACATCCCATCCTTGGAACCAGAGGGGACCTCAGCCTCTGGCGGA
GGATCGTCGACGGTACCGCGGGCCCGGGATCCACCGGTCATGGTGAGCAAGGGCGAGGAGGATAACATGG
CCATCATCAAGGAGTTCATGCGCTTCAAGGTGCACATGGAGGGCTCCGTGAACGGCCACGAGTTCGAGAT
CGAGGGCGAGGGCGAGGGCCGCCCCTACGAGGGCACCCAGACCGCCAAGCTGAAGGTGACCAAGGGTGGC
CCCCTGCCCTTCGCCTGGGACATCCTGTCCCCTCAGTTCATGTACGGCTCCAAGGCCTACGTGAAGCACC
CCGCCGACATCCCCGACTACTTGAAGCTGTCCTTCCCCGAGGGCTTCAAGTGGGAGCGCGTGATGAACTT
CGAGGACGGCGGCGTGGTGACCGTGACCCAGGACTCCTCCCTGCAGGACGGCGAGTTCATCTACAAGGTG
AAGCTGCGCGGCACCAACTTCCCCTCCGACGGCCCCGTAATGCAGAAGAAGACCATGGGCTGGGAGGCCT
CCTCCGAGCGGATGTACCCCGAGGACGGCGCCCTGAAGGGCGAGATCAAGCAGAGGCTGAAGCTGAAGGA
CGGCGGCCACTACGACGCTGAGGTCAAGACCACCTACAAGGCCAAGAAGCCCGTGCAGCTGCCCGGCGCC
TACAACGTCAACATCAAGTTGGACATCACCTCCCACAACGAGGACTACACCATCGTGGAACAGTACGAAC
GCGCCGAGGGCCGCCACTCCACCGGCGGCATGGACGAGCTGTACAAGTGAGCGGCCGCGACTCTAGATAA
TTCTACCGGGTAGGGGAGGCGCTTTTCCCAAGGCAGTCTGGAGCATGCGCTTTAGCAGCCCCGCTGGGCA
CTTGGCGCTACACAAGTGGCCTCTGGCCTCGCACACATTCCACATCCACCGGTAGGCGCCAACCGGCTCC
GTTCTTTGGTGGCCCCTTCGCGCCACCTTCTACTCCTCCCCTAGTCAGGAAGTTCCCCCCCGCCCCGCAG
CTCGCGTCGTGCAGGACGTGACAAATGGAAGTAGCACGTCTCACTAGTCTCGTGCAGATGGACAGCACCG
CTGAGCAATGGAAGCGGGTAGGCCTTTGGGGCAGCGGCCAATAGCAGCTTTGCTCCTTCGCTTTCTGGGC
TCAGAGGCTGGGAAGGGGTGGGTCCGGGGGCGGGCTCAGGGGCGGGCTCAGGGGCGGGGCGGGCGCCCGA
AGGTCCTCCGGAGGCCCGGCATTCTGCACGCTTCAAAAGCGCACGTCTGCCGCGCTGTTCTCCTCTTCCT
CATCTCCGGGCCTTTCGACCTGCAGCCCAAGCTTACCATGACCGAGTACAAGCCCACGGTGCGCCTCGCC
ACCCGCGACGACGTCCCCAGGGCCGTACGCACCCTCGCCGCCGCGTTCGCCGACTACCCCGCCACGCGCC
ACACCGTCGATCCGGACCGCCACATCGAGCGGGTCACCGAGCTGCAAGAACTCTTCCTCACGCGCGTCGG
GCTCGACATCGGCAAGGTGTGGGTCGCGGACGACGGCGCCGCGGTGGCGGTCTGGACCACGCCGGAGAGC
GTCGAAGCGGGGGCGGTGTTCGCCGAGATCGGCCCGCGCATGGCCGAGTTGAGCGGTTCCCGGCTGGCCG
CGCAGCAACAGATGGAAGGCCTCCTGGCGCCGCACCGGCCCAAGGAGCCCGCGTGGTTCCTGGCCACCGT
CGGCGTCTCGCCCGACCACCAGGGCAAGGGTCTGGGCAGCGCCGTCGTGCTCCCCGGAGTGGAGGCGGCC
GAGCGCGCCGGGGTGCCCGCCTTCCTGGAGACCTCCGCGCCCCGCAACCTCCCCTTCTACGAGCGGCTCG
GCTTCACCGTCACCGCCGACGTCGAGGTGCCCGAAGGACCGCGCACCTGGTGCATGACCCGCAAGCCCGG
TGCCTGACGCCCGCCCCACGACCCGCAGCGCCCGACCGAAAGGAGCGCACGACCCCATGCATCGGCGTCT
CGATCGAGATATCAGTGGTCCAGGCTCTAGTTTTGACTCAACAATATCACCAGCTGAAGCCTATAGAGTA
CGAGCCATAGATAAAATAAAAGATTTTATTTAGTCTCCAGAAAAAGGGGGGAATGAAAGACCCCACCTGT
AGGTTTGGCAAGCTACTAGCTTAAGTAACGCCATTTTGCAAGGCATGGAAAAATACATAACTGAGAATAG
AGAAGTTCAGATCAAGGTCAGGAACAGATGGAACAGGGTCGATCGACCCTAGAGAACCATCAGATGTTTC
CAGGGTGCCCCAAGGACCTGAAATGACCCTGTGCCTTATTTGAACTAACCAATCAGTTCGCTTCTCGCTT
CTGTTCGCGCGCTTCTGCTCCCCGAGCTCAATAAAAGAGCCCACAACCCCTCACTCGGGGCGCCAGTCCT
CCGATTGACTGAGTCGCCCGGGTACCCGTGTATCCAATAAACCCTCTTGCAGTTGCATCCGACTTGTGGT
CTCGCTGTTCCTTGGGAGGGTCTCCTCTGAGTGATTGACTACCCGTCAGCGGGGGTCTTTCATTTGGGGG
CTCGTCCGGGATCGGGAGACCCCTGCCCAGGGACCACCGACCCACCACCGGGAGGTAAGCTGGCTGCCTC
GCGCGTTTCGGTGATGACGGTGAAAACCTCTGACACATGCAGCTCCCGGAGACGGTCACAGCTTGTCTGT
AAGCGGATGCCGGGAGCAGACAAGCCCGTCAGGGCGCGTCAGCGGGTGTTGGCGGGTGTCGGGGCGCAGC
CATGACCCAGTCACGTAGCGATAGCGGAGTGTAGATCCGGCTGTGGAATGTGTGTCAGTTAGGGTGTGGA
AAGTCCCCAGGCTCCCCAGCAGGCAGAAGTATGCAAAGCATGCATCTCAATTAGTCAGCAACCAGGTGTG
GAAAGTCCCCAGGCTCCCCAGCAGGCAGAAGTATGCAAAGCATGCATCTCAATTAGTCAGCAACCATAGT
CCCGCCCCTAACTCCGCCCATCCCGCCCCTAACTCCGCCCAGTTCCGCCCATTCTCCGCCCCATGGCTGA
CTAATTTTTTTTATTTATGCAGAGGCCGAGGCCGCCTCGGCCTCTGAGCTATTCCAGAAGTAGTGAGGAG
GCTTTTTTGGAGGCCTAGGCTTTTGCAAAAAGCTTACTGGCTTAACTATGCGGCATCAGAGCAGATTGTA
CTGAGAGTGCACCATATGCGGTGTGAAATACCGCACAGATGCGTAAGGAGAAAATACCGCATCAGGCGCT
CTTCCGCTTCCTCGCTCACTGACTCGCTGCGCTCGGTCGTTCGGCTGCGGCGAGCGGTATCAGCTCACTC
AAAGGCGGTAATACGGTTATCCACAGAATCAGGGGATAACGCAGGAAAGAACATGTGAGCAAAAGGCCAG
CAAAAGGCCAGGAACCGTAAAAAGGCCGCGTTGCTGGCGTTTTTCCATAGGCTCCGCCCCCCTGACGAGC
ATCACAAAAATCGACGCTCAAGTCAGAGGTGGCGAAACCCGACAGGACTATAAAGATACCAGGCGTTTCC
CCCTGGAAGCTCCCTCGTGCGCTCTCCTGTTCCGACCCTGCCGCTTACCGGATACCTGTCCGCCTTTCTC
CCTTCGGGAAGCGTGGCGCTTTCTCATAGCTCACGCTGTAGGTATCTCAGTTCGGTGTAGGTCGTTCGCT
CCAAGCTGGGCTGTGTGCACGAACCCCCCGTTCAGCCCGACCGCTGCGCCTTATCCGGTAACTATCGTCT
TGAGTCCAACCCGGTAAGACACGACTTATCGCCACTGGCAGCAGCCACTGGTAACAGGATTAGCAGAGCG
AGGTATGTAGGCGGTGCTACAGAGTTCTTGAAGTGGTGGCCTAACTACGGCTACACTAGAAGGACAGTAT
TTGGTATCTGCGCTCTGCTGAAGCCAGTTACCTTCGGAAAAAGAGTTGGTAGCTCTTGATCCGGCAAACA
AACCACCGCTGGTAGCGGTGGTTTTTTTGTTTGCAAGCAGCAGATTACGCGCAGAAAAAAAGGATCTCAA
GAAGATCCTTTGATCTTTTCTACGGGGTCTGACGCTCAGTGGAACGAAAACTCACGTTAAGGGATTTTGG
TCATGAGATTATCAAAAAGGATCTTCACCTAGATCCTTTTAAATTAAAAATGAAGTTTTAAATCAATCTA
AAGTATATATGAGTAAACTTGGTCTGACAGTTACCAATGCTTAATCAGTGAGGCACCTATCTCAGCGATC
TGTCTATTTCGTTCATCCATAGTTGCCTGACTCCCCGTCGTGTAGATAACTACGATACGGGAGGGCTTAC
CATCTGGCCCCAGTGCTGCAATGATACCGCGAGACCCACGCTCACCGGCTCCAGATTTATCAGCAATAAA
CCAGCCAGCCGGAAGGGCCGAGCGCAGAAGTGGTCCTGCAACTTTATCCGCCTCCATCCAGTCTATTAAT
TGTTGCCGGGAAGCTAGAGTAAGTAGTTCGCCAGTTAATAGTTTGCGCAACGTTGTTGCCATTGCTGCAG
GCATCGTGGTGTCACGCTCGTCGTTTGGTATGGCTTCATTCAGCTCCGGTTCCCAACGATCAAGGCGAGT
TACATGATCCCCCATGTTGTGCAAAAAAGCGGTTAGCTCCTTCGGTCCTCCGATCGTTGTCAGAAGTAAG
TTGGCCGCAGTGTTATCACTCATGGTTATGGCAGCACTGCATAATTCTCTTACTGTCATGCCATCCGTAA
GATGCTTTTCTGTGACTGGTGAGTACTCAACCAAGTCATTCTGAGAATAGTGTATGCGGCGACCGAGTTG
CTCTTGCCCGGCGTCAACACGGGATAATACCGCGCCACATAGCAGAACTTTAAAAGTGCTCATCATTGGA
AAACGTTCTTCGGGGCGAAAACTCTCAAGGATCTTACCGCTGTTGAGATCCAGTTCGATGTAACCCACTC
GTGCACCCAACTGATCTTCAGCATCTTTTACTTTCACCAGCGTTTCTGGGTGAGCAAAAACAGGAAGGCA
AAATGCCGCAAAAAAGGGAATAAGGGCGACACGGAAATGTTGAATACTCATACTCTTCCTTTTTCAATAT
TATTGAAGCATTTATCAGGGTTATTGTCTCATGAGCGGATACATATTTGAATGTATTTAGAAAAATAAAC
AAATAGGGGTTCCGCGCACATTTCCCCGAAAAGTGCCACCTGACGTCTAAGAAACCATTATTATCATGAC
ATTAACCTATAAAAATAGGCGTATCACGAGGCCCTTTCGTCTTCAAGAATTAGCTTGGCCATTGCATACG
TTGTATCCATATCATAATATGTACATTTATATTGGCTCATGTCCAACATTACCGCCATGTTGACATTGAT
TATTGACTAGTTATTAATAGTAATCAATTACGGGGTCATTAGTTCATAGCCCATATATGGAGT
